>Addgene plasmid #42945 | SOX2 TALE Repressor (KRAB 1-75) | depositor full sequence | sequence record 58216 | SOX2 TALE Repressor (KRAB 1-75) sequence 12789 bps
GTCGACGGATCGGGAGATCTCCCGATCCCCTATGGTGCACTCTCAGTACAATCTGCTCTGATGCCGCATA
GTTAAGCCAGTATCTGCTCCCTGCTTGTGTGTTGGAGGTCGCTGAGTAGTGCGCGAGCAAAATTTAAGCT
ACAACAAGGCAAGGCTTGACCGACAATTGCATGAAGAATCTGCTTAGGGTTAGGCGTTTTGCGCTGCTTC
GCGATGTACGGGCCAGATATACGCGTTGACATTGATTATTGACTAGTTATTAATAGTAATCAATTACGGG
GTCATTAGTTCATAGCCCATATATGGAGTTCCGCGTTACATAACTTACGGTAAATGGCCCGCCTGGCTGA
CCGCCCAACGACCCCCGCCCATTGACGTCAATAATGACGTATGTTCCCATAGTAACGCCAATAGGGACTT
TCCATTGACGTCAATGGGTGGAGTATTTACGGTAAACTGCCCACTTGGCAGTACATCAAGTGTATCATAT
GCCAAGTACGCCCCCTATTGACGTCAATGACGGTAAATGGCCCGCCTGGCATTATGCCCAGTACATGACC
TTATGGGACTTTCCTACTTGGCAGTACATCTACGTATTAGTCATCGCTATTACCATGGTGATGCGGTTTT
GGCAGTACATCAATGGGCGTGGATAGCGGTTTGACTCACGGGGATTTCCAAGTCTCCACCCCATTGACGT
CAATGGGAGTTTGTTTTGGCACCAAAATCAACGGGACTTTCCAAAATGTCGTAACAACTCCGCCCCATTG
ACGCAAATGGGCGGTAGGCGTGTACGGTGGGAGGTCTATATAAGCAGCGCGTTTTGCCTGTACTGGGTCT
CTCTGGTTAGACCAGATCTGAGCCTGGGAGCTCTCTGGCTAACTAGGGAACCCACTGCTTAAGCCTCAAT
AAAGCTTGCCTTGAGTGCTTCAAGTAGTGTGTGCCCGTCTGTTGTGTGACTCTGGTAACTAGAGATCCCT
CAGACCCTTTTAGTCAGTGTGGAAAATCTCTAGCAGTGGCGCCCGAACAGGGACTTGAAAGCGAAAGGGA
AACCAGAGGAGCTCTCTCGACGCAGGACTCGGCTTGCTGAAGCGCGCACGGCAAGAGGCGAGGGGCGGCG
ACTGGTGAGTACGCCAAAAATTTTGACTAGCGGAGGCTAGAAGGAGAGAGATGGGTGCGAGAGCGTCAGT
ATTAAGCGGGGGAGAATTAGATCGCGATGGGAAAAAATTCGGTTAAGGCCAGGGGGAAAGAAAAAATATA
AATTAAAACATATAGTATGGGCAAGCAGGGAGCTAGAACGATTCGCAGTTAATCCTGGCCTGTTAGAAAC
ATCAGAAGGCTGTAGACAAATACTGGGACAGCTACAACCATCCCTTCAGACAGGATCAGAAGAACTTAGA
TCATTATATAATACAGTAGCAACCCTCTATTGTGTGCATCAAAGGATAGAGATAAAAGACACCAAGGAAG
CTTTAGACAAGATAGAGGAAGAGCAAAACAAAAGTAAGACCACCGCACAGCAAGCGGCCGCTGATCTTCA
GACCTGGAGGAGGAGATATGAGGGACAATTGGAGAAGTGAATTATATAAATATAAAGTAGTAAAAATTGA
ACCATTAGGAGTAGCACCCACCAAGGCAAAGAGAAGAGTGGTGCAGAGAGAAAAAAGAGCAGTGGGAATA
GGAGCTTTGTTCCTTGGGTTCTTGGGAGCAGCAGGAAGCACTATGGGCGCAGCGTCAATGACGCTGACGG
TACAGGCCAGACAATTATTGTCTGGTATAGTGCAGCAGCAGAACAATTTGCTGAGGGCTATTGAGGCGCA
ACAGCATCTGTTGCAACTCACAGTCTGGGGCATCAAGCAGCTCCAGGCAAGAATCCTGGCTGTGGAAAGA
TACCTAAAGGATCAACAGCTCCTGGGGATTTGGGGTTGCTCTGGAAAACTCATTTGCACCACTGCTGTGC
CTTGGAATGCTAGTTGGAGTAATAAATCTCTGGAACAGATTTGGAATCACACGACCTGGATGGAGTGGGA
CAGAGAAATTAACAATTACACAAGCTTAATACACTCCTTAATTGAAGAATCGCAAAACCAGCAAGAAAAG
AATGAACAAGAATTATTGGAATTAGATAAATGGGCAAGTTTGTGGAATTGGTTTAACATAACAAATTGGC
TGTGGTATATAAAATTATTCATAATGATAGTAGGAGGCTTGGTAGGTTTAAGAATAGTTTTTGCTGTACT
TTCTATAGTGAATAGAGTTAGGCAGGGATATTCACCATTATCGTTTCAGACCCACCTCCCAACCCCGAGG
GGACCCGACAGGCCCGAAGGAATAGAAGAAGAAGGTGGAGAGAGAGACAGAGACAGATCCATTCGATTAG
TGAACGGATCGGCACTGCGTGCGCCAATTCTGCAGACAAATGGCAGTATTCATCCACAATTTTAAAAGAA
AAGGGGGGATTGGGGGGTACAGTGCAGGGGAAAGAATAGTAGACATAATAGCAACAGACATACAAACTAA
AGAATTACAAAAACAAATTACAAAAATTCAAAATTTTCGGGTTTATTACAGGGACAGCAGAGATCCAGTT
TGGTTAATTAATGCAAAGATGGATAAAGTTTTAAACAGAGAGGAATCTTTGCAGCTAATGGACCTTCTAG
GTCTTGAAAGGAGTGGGAATTGGCTCCGGTGCCCGTCAGTGGGCAGAGCGCACATCGCCCACAGTCCCCG
AGAAGTTGGGGGGAGGGGTCGGCAATTGAACCGGTGCCTAGAGAAGGTGGCGCGGGGTAAACTGGGAAAG
TGATGTCGTGTACTGGCTCCGCCTTTTTCCCGAGGGTGGGGGAGAACCGTATATAAGTGCAGTAGTCGCC
GTGAACGTTCTTTTTCGCAACGGGTTTGCCGCCAGAACACAGGTAAGTGCCGTGTGTGGTTCCCGCGGGC
CTGGCCTCTTTACGGGTTATGGCCCTTGCGTGCCTTGAATTACTTCCACTGGCTGCAGTACGTGATTCTT
GATCCCGAGCTTCGGGTTGGAAGTGGGTGGGAGAGTTCGAGGCCTTGCGCTTAAGGAGCCCCTTCGCCTC
GTGCTTGAGTTGAGGCCTGGCCTGGGCGCTGGGGCCGCCGCGTGCGAATCTGGTGGCACCTTCGCGCCTG
TCTCGCTGCTTTCGATAAGTCTCTAGCCATTTAAAATTTTTGATGACCTGCTGCGACGCTTTTTTTCTGG
CAAGATAGTCTTGTAAATGCGGGCCAAGATCTGCACACTGGTATTTCGGTTTTTGGGGCCGCGGGCGGCG
ACGGGGCCCGTGCGTCCCAGCGCACATGTTCGGCGAGGCGGGGCCTGCGAGCGCGGCCACCGAGAATCGG
ACGGGGGTAGTCTCAAGCTGGCCGGCCTGCTCTGGTGCCTGGCCTCGCGCCGCCGTGTATCGCCCCGCCC
TGGGCGGCAAGGCTGGCCCGGTCGGCACCAGTTGCGTGAGCGGAAAGATGGCCGCTTCCCGGCCCTGCTG
CAGGGAGCTCAAAATGGAGGACGCGGCGCTCGGGAGAGCGGGCGGGTGAGTCACCCACACAAAGGAAAAG
GGCCTTTCCGTCCTCAGCCGTCGCTTCATGTGACTCCACGGAGTACCGGGCGCCGTCCAGGCACCTCGAT
TAGTTCTCGAGCTTTTGGAGTACGTCGTCTTTAGGTTGGGGGGAGGGGTTTTATGCGATGGAGTTTCCCC
ACACTGAGTGGGTGGAGACTGAAGTTAGGCCAGCTTGGCACTTGATGTAATTCTCCTTGGAATTTGCCCT
TTTTGAGTTTGGATCTTGGTTCATTCTCAAGCCTCAGACAGTGGTTCAAAGTTTTTTTCTTCCATTTCAG
GTGTCGTGACGTACGGCCACCATGTCGCGGACCCGGCTCCCTTCCCCACCCGCACCCAGCCCAGCGTTTT
CGGCCGACTCGTTCTCAGACCTGCTTAGGCAGTTCGACCCCTCACTGTTTAACACATCGTTGTTCGACTC
CCTTCCTCCGTTTGGGGCGCACCATACGGAGGCGGCCACCGGGGAGTGGGATGAGGTGCAGTCGGGATTG
AGAGCTGCGGATGCACCACCCCCAACCATGCGGGTGGCCGTCACCGCTGCCCGACCGCCGAGGGCGAAGC
CCGCACCAAGGCGGAGGGCAGCGCAACCGTCCGACGCAAGCCCCGCAGCGCAAGTAGATTTGAGAACTTT
GGGATATTCACAGCAGCAGCAGGAAAAGATCAAGCCCAAAGTGAGGTCGACAGTCGCGCAGCATCACGAA
GCGCTGGTGGGTCATGGGTTTACACATGCCCACATCGTAGCCTTGTCGCAGCACCCTGCAGCCCTTGGCA
CGGTCGCCGTCAAGTACCAGGACATGATTGCGGCGTTGCCGGAAGCCACACATGAGGCGATCGTCGGTGT
GGGGAAACAGTGGAGCGGAGCCCGAGCGCTTGAGGCCCTGTTGACGGTCGCGGGAGAGCTGAGAGGGCCT
CCCCTTCAGCTGGACACGGGCCAGTTGCTGAAGATCGCGAAGCGGGGAGGAGTCACGGCGGTCGAGGCGG
TGCACGCGTGGCGCAATGCGCTCACGGGAGCACCCCTCAACCTGACCCCAGAGCAGGTCGTGGCCATTGC
CTCGAATGGAGGGGGCAAACAGGCGTTGGAAACCGTACAACGATTGCTGCCGGTGCTGTGCCAAGCGCAC
GGACTCACCCCAGAGCAGGTCGTGGCCATTGCCTCGAATGGAGGGGGCAAACAGGCGTTGGAAACCGTAC
AACGATTGCTGCCGGTGCTGTGCCAAGCGCACGGCCTCACCCCAGAGCAGGTCGTGGCAATCGCCTCCAA
CATTGGCGGGAAACAGGCACTCGAGACTGTCCAGCGCCTGCTTCCCGTGCTGTGCCAAGCGCACGGATTA
ACCCCAGAGCAGGTCGTGGCCATTGCCTCGAATGGAGGGGGCAAACAGGCGTTGGAAACCGTACAACGAT
TGCTGCCGGTGCTGTGCCAAGCGCACGGCTTAACCCCAGAGCAGGTCGTGGCCATTGCCTCGAATGGAGG
GGGCAAACAGGCGTTGGAAACCGTACAACGATTGCTGCCGGTGCTGTGCCAAGCGCACGGACTTACCCCA
GAGCAGGTCGTGGCGATCGCAAGCCACGACGGAGGAAAGCAAGCCTTGGAAACAGTACAGAGGCTGTTGC
CTGTGCTGTGCCAAGCGCACGGCCTTACCCCAGAGCAGGTCGTGGCGATCGCAAGCCACGACGGAGGAAA
GCAAGCCTTGGAAACAGTACAGAGGCTGTTGCCTGTGCTGTGCCAAGCGCACGGACTAACCCCAGAGCAG
GTCGTGGCGATCGCAAGCCACGACGGAGGAAAGCAAGCCTTGGAAACAGTACAGAGGCTGTTGCCTGTGC
TGTGCCAAGCGCACGGGCTCACCCCAGAGCAGGTCGTGGCCATTGCCTCGAATGGAGGGGGCAAACAGGC
GTTGGAAACCGTACAACGATTGCTGCCGGTGCTGTGCCAAGCGCACGGGCTAACCCCAGAGCAGGTCGTG
GCAATCGCGAGCAATAACGGCGGAAAACAGGCTTTGGAAACGGTGCAGAGGCTCCTTCCAGTGCTGTGCC
AAGCGCACGGCCTAACCCCAGAGCAGGTCGTGGCAATCGCCTCCAACATTGGCGGGAAACAGGCACTCGA
GACTGTCCAGCGCCTGCTTCCCGTGCTGTGCCAAGCGCACGGGTTAACCCCAGAGCAGGTCGTGGCGATC
GCAAGCCACGACGGAGGAAAGCAAGCCTTGGAAACAGTACAGAGGCTGTTGCCTGTGCTGTGCCAAGCGC
ACGGACTCACGCCTGAGCAGGTAGTGGCTATTGCATCCAATATCGGGGGCAGACCCGCACTGGAGTCAAT
CGTGGCCCAGCTTTCGAGGCCGGACCCCGCGCTGGCCGCACTCACTAATGATCATCTTGTAGCGCTGGCC
TGCCTCGGCGGACGACCCGCCTTGGATGCGGTGAAGAAGGGGCTCCCGCACGCGCCTGCATTGATTAAGC
GGACCAACAGAAGGATTCCCGAGAGGACATCACATCGAGTGGCAGATCACGCGCAAGTGGTCCGCGTGCT
CGGATTCTTCCAGTGTCACTCCCACCCCGCACAAGCGTTCGATGACGCCATGACTCAATTTGGTATGTCG
AGACACGGACTGCTGCAGCTCTTTCGTAGAGTCGGTGTCACAGAACTCGAGGCCCGCTCGGGCACACTGC
CTCCCGCCTCCCAGCGGTGGGACAGGATTCTCCAAGCGAGCGGTATGAAACGCGCGAAGCCTTCACCTAC
GTCAACTCAGACACCTGACCAGGCGAGCCTTCATGCGTTCGCAGACTCGCTGGAGAGGGATTTGGACGCG
CCCTCGCCCATGCATGAAGGGGACCAAACTCGCGCGTCAGCTAGCCCCAAGAAGAAGAGAAAGGTGGAGG
CCAGCATGGACGCGAAATCACTTACGGCATGGTCGAGAACACTGGTTACGTTCAAGGACGTGTTTGTGGA
CTTTACACGTGAGGAGTGGAAATTGCTGGATACTGCGCAACAAATTGTGTATCGAAATGTCATGCTTGAG
AATTACAAGAACCTCGTCAGTCTCGGATACCAGTTGACGAAACCGGATGTGATCCTTAGGCTCGAAAAGG
GGGAAGAACCTTGGCTGGTATCTAGAGGCAGTGGAGAGGGCAGAGGAAGTCTGCTAACATGCGGTGACGT
CGAGGAGAATCCTGGCCCAGTGAGCAAGGGCGAGGAGCTGTTCACCGGGGTGGTGCCCATCCTGGTCGAG
CTGGACGGCGACGTAAACGGCCACAAGTTCAGCGTGTCCGGCGAGGGCGAGGGCGATGCCACCTACGGCA
AGCTGACCCTGAAGTTCATCTGCACCACCGGCAAGCTGCCCGTGCCCTGGCCCACCCTCGTGACCACCCT
GACCTACGGCGTGCAGTGCTTCAGCCGCTACCCCGACCACATGAAGCAGCACGACTTCTTCAAGTCCGCC
ATGCCCGAAGGCTACGTCCAGGAGCGCACCATCTTCTTCAAGGACGACGGCAACTACAAGACCCGCGCCG
AGGTGAAGTTCGAGGGCGACACCCTGGTGAACCGCATCGAGCTGAAGGGCATCGACTTCAAGGAGGACGG
CAACATCCTGGGGCACAAGCTGGAGTACAACTACAACAGCCACAACGTCTATATCATGGCCGACAAGCAG
AAGAACGGCATCAAGGTGAACTTCAAGATCCGCCACAACATCGAGGACGGCAGCGTGCAGCTCGCCGACC
ACTACCAGCAGAACACCCCCATCGGCGACGGCCCCGTGCTGCTGCCCGACAACCACTACCTGAGCACCCA
GTCCGCCCTGAGCAAAGACCCCAACGAGAAGCGCGATCACATGGTCCTGCTGGAGTTCGTGACCGCCGCC
GGGATCACTCTCGGCATGGACGAGCTGTACAAGTAAGAATTCGATATCAAGCTTATCGATAATCAACCTC
TGGATTACAAAATTTGTGAAAGATTGACTGGTATTCTTAACTATGTTGCTCCTTTTACGCTATGTGGATA
CGCTGCTTTAATGCCTTTGTATCATGCTATTGCTTCCCGTATGGCTTTCATTTTCTCCTCCTTGTATAAA
TCCTGGTTGCTGTCTCTTTATGAGGAGTTGTGGCCCGTTGTCAGGCAACGTGGCGTGGTGTGCACTGTGT
TTGCTGACGCAACCCCCACTGGTTGGGGCATTGCCACCACCTGTCAGCTCCTTTCCGGGACTTTCGCTTT
CCCCCTCCCTATTGCCACGGCGGAACTCATCGCCGCCTGCCTTGCCCGCTGCTGGACAGGGGCTCGGCTG
TTGGGCACTGACAATTCCGTGGTGTTGTCGGGGAAATCATCGTCCTTTCCTTGGCTGCTCGCCTGTGTTG
CCACCTGGATTCTGCGCGGGACGTCCTTCTGCTACGTCCCTTCGGCCCTCAATCCAGCGGACCTTCCTTC
CCGCGGCCTGCTGCCGGCTCTGCGGCCTCTTCCGCGTCTTCGCCTTCGCCCTCAGACGAGTCGGATCTCC
CTTTGGGCCGCCTCCCCGCATCGATACCGTCGACCTCGAGACCTAGAAAAACATGGAGCAATCACAAGTA
GCAATACAGCAGCTACCAATGCTGATTGTGCCTGGCTAGAAGCACAAGAGGAGGAGGAGGTGGGTTTTCC
AGTCACACCTCAGGTACCTTTAAGACCAATGACTTACAAGGCAGCTGTAGATCTTAGCCACTTTTTAAAA
GAAAAGGGGGGACTGGAAGGGCTAATTCACTCCCAACGAAGACAAGATATCCTTGATCTGTGGATCTACC
ACACACAAGGCTACTTCCCTGATTGGCAGAACTACACACCAGGGCCAGGGATCAGATATCCACTGACCTT
TGGATGGTGCTACAAGCTAGTACCAGTTGAGCAAGAGAAGGTAGAAGAAGCCAATGAAGGAGAGAACACC
CGCTTGTTACACCCTGTGAGCCTGCATGGGATGGATGACCCGGAGAGAGAAGTATTAGAGTGGAGGTTTG
ACAGCCGCCTAGCATTTCATCACATGGCCCGAGAGCTGCATCCGGACTGTACTGGGTCTCTCTGGTTAGA
CCAGATCTGAGCCTGGGAGCTCTCTGGCTAACTAGGGAACCCACTGCTTAAGCCTCAATAAAGCTTGCCT
TGAGTGCTTCAAGTAGTGTGTGCCCGTCTGTTGTGTGACTCTGGTAACTAGAGATCCCTCAGACCCTTTT
AGTCAGTGTGGAAAATCTCTAGCAGGGCCCGTTTAAACCCGCTGATCAGCCTCGACTGTGCCTTCTAGTT
GCCAGCCATCTGTTGTTTGCCCCTCCCCCGTGCCTTCCTTGACCCTGGAAGGTGCCACTCCCACTGTCCT
TTCCTAATAAAATGAGGAAATTGCATCGCATTGTCTGAGTAGGTGTCATTCTATTCTGGGGGGTGGGGTG
GGGCAGGACAGCAAGGGGGAGGATTGGGAAGACAATAGCAGGCATGCTGGGGATGCGGTGGGCTCTATGG
CTTCTGAGGCGGAAAGAACCAGCTGGGGCTCTAGGGGGTATCCCC
[124 nt withheld, positions 9076-9199]
C
[91 nt withheld, positions 9201-9291]
A
[49 nt withheld, positions 9293-9341]
CCTTTGACGTTGGAGTCCACGTTCTTT
[37 nt withheld, positions 9369-9405]
ACCCTATCTCGGTCTATTCTTTTGATTTATAAGGGATTTTGCCGATTTCGGCCTATTGGTTAAAAAATGA
GCTGATTTAACAAAAATTTAACGCGAATTAATTCTGTGGAATGTGTGTCAGTTAGGGTGTGGAAAGTCCC
CAGGCTCCCCAGCAGGCAGAAGTATGCAAAGCATGCATCTCAATTAGTCAGCAACCAGGTGTGGAAAGTC
CCCAGGCTCCCCAGCAGGCAGAAGTATGCAAAGCATGCATCTCAATTAGTCAGCAACCATAGTCCCGCCC
CTAACTCCGCCCATCCCGCCCCTAACTCCGCCCAGTTCCGCCCATTCTCCGCCCCATGGCTGACTAATTT
TTTTTATTTATGCAGAGGCCGAGGCCGCCTCTGCCTCTGAGCTATTCCAGAAGTAGTGAGGAGGCTTTTT
TGGAGGCCTAGGCTTTTGCAAAAAGCTCCCGGGAGCTTGTATATCCATTTTCGGATCTGATCAGCACGTG
TTGACAATTAATCATCGGCATAGTATATCGGCATAGTATAATACGACAAGGTGAGGAACTAAACCATGGC
CAAGTTGACCAGTGCCGTTCCGGTGCTCACCGCGCGCGACGTCGCCGGAGCGGTCGAGTTCTGGACCGAC
CGGCTCGGGTTCTCCCGGGACTTCGTGGAGGACGACTTCGCCGGTGTGGTCCGGGACGACGTGACCCTGT
TCATCAGCGCGGTCCAGGACCAGGTGGTGCCGGACAACACCCTGGCCTGGGTGTGGGTGCGCGGCCTGGA
CGAGCTGTACGCCGAGTGGTCGGAGGTCGTGTCCACGAACTTCCGGGACGCCTCCGGGCCGGCCATGACC
GAGATCGGCGAGCAGCCGTGGGGGCGGGAGTTCGCCCTGCGCGACCCGGCCGGCAACTGCGTGCACTTCG
TGGCCGAGGAGCAGGACTGACACGTGCTACGAGATTTCGATTCCACCGCCGCCTTCTATGAAAGGTTGGG
CTTCGGAATCGTTTTCCGGGACGCCGGCTGGATGATCCTCCAGCGCGGGGATCTCATGCTGGAGTTCTTC
GCCCACCCCAACTTGTTTATTGCAGCTTATAATGGTTACAAATAAAGCAATAGCATCACAAATTTCACAA
ATAAAGCATTTTTTTCACTGCATTCTAGTTGTGGTTTGTCCAAACTCATCAATGTATCTTATCATGTCTG
TATACCGTCGACCTCTAGCTAGAGCTTGGCGTAATCATGGTCATAGCTGTTTCCTGTGTGAAATTGTTAT
CCGCTCACAATTCCACACAACATACGAGCCGGAAGCATAAAGTGTAAAGCCTGGGGTGCCTAATGAGTGA
GCTAACTCACATTAATTGCGTTGCGCTCACTGCCCGCTTTCCAGTCGGGAAACCTGTCGTGCCAGCTGCA
TTAATGAATCGGCCAACGCGCGGGGAGAGGCGGTTTGCGTATTGGGCGCTCTTCCGCTTCCTCGCTCACT
GACTCGCTGCGCTCGGTCGTTCGGCTGCGGCGAGCGGTATCAGCTCACTCAAAGGCGGTAATACGGTTAT
CCACAGAATCAGGGGATAACGCAGGAAAGAACATGTGAGCAAAAGGCCAGCAAAAGGCCAGGAACCGTAA
AAAGGCCGCGTTGCTGGCGTTTTTCCATAGGCTCCGCCCCCCTGACGAGCATCACAAAAATCGACGCTCA
AGTCAGAGGTGGCGAAACCCGACAGGACTATAAAGATACCAGGCGTTTCCCCCTGGAAGCTCCCTCGTGC
GCTCTCCTGTTCCGACCCTGCCGCTTACCGGATACCTGTCCGCCTTTCTCCCTTCGGGAAGCGTGGCGCT
TTCTCATAGCTCACGCTGTAGGTATCTCAGTTCGGTGTAGGTCGTTCGCTCCAAGCTGGGCTGTGTGCAC
GAACCCCCCGTTCAGCCCGACCGCTGCGCCTTATCCGGTAACTATCGTCTTGAGTCCAACCCGGTAAGAC
ACGACTTATCGCCACTGGCAGCAGCCACTGGTAACAGGATTAGCAGAGCGAGGTATGTAGGCGGTGCTAC
AGAGTTCTTGAAGTGGTGGCCTAACTACGGCTACACTAGAAGAACAGTATTTGGTATCTGCGCTCTGCTG
AAGCCAGTTACCTTCGGAAAAAGAGTTGGTAGCTCTTGATCCGGCAAACAAACCACCGCTGGTAGCGGTG
GTTTTTTTGTTTGCAAGCAGCAGATTACGCGCAGAAAAAAAGGATCTCAAGAAGATCCTTTGATCTTTTC
TACGGGGTCTGACGCTCAGTGGAACGAAAACTCACGTTAAGGGATTTTGGTCATGAGATTATCAAAAAGG
ATCTTCACCTAGATCCTTTTAAATTAAAAATGAAGTTTTAAATCAATCTAAAGTATATATGAGTAAACTT
GGTCTGACAGTTACCAATGCTTAATCAGTGAGGCACCTATCTCAGCGATCTGTCTATTTCGTTCATCCAT
AGTTGCCTGACTCCCCGTCGTGTAGATAACTACGATACGGGAGGGCTTACCATCTGGCCCCAGTGCTGCA
ATGATACCGCGAGACCCACGCTCACCGGCTCCAGATTTATCAGCAATAAACCAGCCAGCCGGAAGGGCCG
AGCGCAGAAGTGGTCCTGCAACTTTATCCGCCTCCATCCAGTCTATTAATTGTTGCCGGGAAGCTAGAGT
AAGTAGTTCGCCAGTTAATAGTTTGCGCAACGTTGTTGCCATTGCTACAGGCATCGTGGTGTCACGCTCG
TCGTTTGGTATGGCTTCATTCAGCTCCGGTTCCCAACGATCAAGGCGAGTTACATGATCCCCCATGTTGT
GCAAAAAAGCGGTTAGCTCCTTCGGTCCTCCGATCGTTGTCAGAAGTAAGTTGGCCGCAGTGTTATCACT
CATGGTTATGGCAGCACTGCATAATTCTCTTACTGTCATGCCATCCGTAAGATGCTTTTCTGTGACTGGT
GAGTACTCAACCAAGTCATTCTGAGAATAGTGTATGCGGCGACCGAGTTGCTCTTGCCCGGCGTCAATAC
GGGATAATACCGCGCCACATAGCAGAACTTTAAAAGTGCTCATCATTGGAAAACGTTCTTCGGGGCGAAA
ACTCTCAAGGATCTTACCGCTGTTGAGATCCAGTTCGATGTAACCCACTCGTGCACCCAACTGATCTTCA
GCATCTTTTACTTTCACCAGCGTTTCTGGGTGAGCAAAAACAGGAAGGCAAAATGCCGCAAAAAAGGGAA
TAAGGGCGACACGGAAATGTTGAATACTCATACTCTTCCTTTTTCAATATTATTGAAGCATTTATCAGGG
TTATTGTCTCATGAGCGGATACATATTTGAATGTATTTAGAAAAATAAACAAATAGGGGTTCCGCGCACA
TTTCCCCGAAAAGTGCCACCTGAC
Features (pLannotate 1.2.2; 35 found; start..end, strand, type, name):
     31..83      -  misc_feature   bom (fragment): basis of mobility region from pBR322
    238..617     +  enhancer       CMV enhancer: human cytomegalovirus immediate early enhancer
    618..817     +  promoter       CMV promoter: human cytomegalovirus (CMV) immediate early promoter
    835..1015    +  LTR            5' LTR (truncated): truncated 5' long terminal repeat (LTR) from HIV-1
   1062..1187    +  misc_feature   HIV-1 Ψ: packaging signal of human immunodeficiency virus type 1
   1171..1534    +  CDS            HIV-1 gag (fragment): gag protein from human immunodeficiency virus 1; gag
   1680..1913    +  misc_feature   RRE: The Rev response element (RRE) of HIV-1 allows for Rev-dependent mRNA export from the nucleus to the cytoplasm.
   2290..2390    +  CDS            Rev (fragment): human immunodeficiency virus 1 (HIV-1) Rev protein; rev; enhances nuclear export of unspliced and incompletely spliced viral mRNAs
   2440..2557    +  misc_feature   cPPT/CTS: central polypurine tract and central termination sequence of HIV-1
   2609..2675    +  CDS            small t antigen (fragment): SV40 (simian virus 40) small t antigen
   2701..2912    +  promoter       EF-1α core promoter: core promoter for human elongation factor EF-1α
   2913..3021    +  intron         EF-1α intron A (fragment): intron upstream of the start codon of human EF-1α
   3647..3850    +  intron         EF-1α intron A: truncated intron upstream of the start codon of human EF-1α
   3869..6430    +  CDS            avrXa10 (fragment): AVX10_XANOO - Experimental evidence at protein level: Swiss-Prot protein existence level 1. Avirulence protein. Induces the hypersensitive response (HR)in rice plants carrying the resistance gene Xa10. Activity depends on the presence of the core repeat domains; replacement with repeat domains from other proteins (AvrBs3 of X.euvesicatoria (AC P14727) or AvrXa7 of this organism) does not elicit the HR. Probably acts as a transcription factor in its host plant (rice) to induce plant resistance or disease. From Xanthomonas oryzae pv. oryzae.
   6467..6682    +  CDS            KRBOX4 (fragment): KRBX4_HUMAN - Also known as ZNF673. Experimental evidence at protein level: Swiss-Prot protein existence level 1. From Homo sapiens (Human).
   6740..7456    +  CDS            EGFP: the original enhanced GFP (Yang et al., 1996) mammalian codon-optimized
   7457..7481    +  misc_feature   MCS (fragment): pBluescript multiple cloning site
   7481..8069    +  misc_feature   WPRE: woodchuck hepatitis virus posttranscriptional regulatory element
   8006..8587    +  CDS            nef (fragment): NEF_HV1H2 - Experimental evidence at protein level: Swiss-Prot protein existence level 1. Extracellular Nef protein targets CD4(+) T-lymphocytes for apoptosis by interacting with CXCR4 surface receptors. From Human immunodeficiency virus type 1 group M subtype B (isolate HXB2) (HIV-1).
   8594..8774    +  LTR            5' LTR (truncated): truncated 5' long terminal repeat (LTR) from HIV-1
   8806..9030    +  polyA_signal   bGH poly(A) signal: bovine growth hormone polyadenylation signal
   9034..9055    +  promoter       SV40 promoter (fragment): SV40 enhancer and early promoter
   9076..9504    +  rep_origin     f1 ori (sequence partly withheld): f1 bacteriophage origin of replication; arrow indicates direction of (+) strand synthesis
   9518..9847    +  promoter       SV40 promoter: SV40 enhancer and early promoter
   9895..9942    +  promoter       EM7 promoter: synthetic bacterial promoter&nbsp
   9961..10335   +  CDS            BleoR: antibiotic-binding protein; Sh ble from Streptoalloteichus hindustanus; confers resistance to bleomycin, phleomycin, and Zeocin™
  10345..10470   +  CDS            ble (fragment): BLE_KLEPN - Experimental evidence at protein level: Swiss-Prot protein existence level 1. Binding protein with a strong affinity to the bleomycin family of antibiotics. Binds to CL990; an antimitotic-antibiotic compound. From Klebsiella pneumoniae.
  10465..10586   +  polyA_signal   SV40 poly(A) signal: SV40 polyadenylation signal
  10657..10679   -  protein_bind   lac operator (fragment): The lac repressor binds to the lac operator to inhibit transcription in E. coli. This inhibition can be relieved by adding lactose or isopropyl-β-D-thiogalactopyranoside (IPTG). lac repressor encoded by lacI
  10683..10713   -  promoter       lac promoter: promoter for the E. coli lac operon
  10728..10749   -  protein_bind   CAP binding site: CAP binding activates transcription in the presence of cAMP. E. coli catabolite activator protein
  10762..10854   -  CDS            lacI (fragment): lac repressor; lacI; The lac repressor binds to the lac operator to inhibit transcription in E. coli. This inhibition can be relieved by adding lactose or isopropyl-β-D-thiogalactopyranoside (IPTG).
  11037..11625   -  rep_origin     ori: high-copy-number ColE1/pMB1/pBR322/pUC origin of replication
  11796..12656   -  CDS            AmpR: β-lactamase; bla; confers resistance to ampicillin, carbenicillin, and related antibiotics
  12657..12761   -  promoter       AmpR promoter: bla
