[The description below was written by a language model from this plasmid's Addgene catalogue record and pLannotate feature annotations shown in this document.]
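Description:
SOX2 TALE Repressor (KRAB 1-75) is a 12,789 bp lentiviral mammalian expression plasmid built on a pLenti backbone. It is propagated in E. coli through a high-copy ColE1/pUC-type origin with ampicillin selection (AmpR), and the record lists a recombination-deficient strain as host, which suits a plasmid carrying both LTR repeats and the highly repetitive TALE array. An f1 origin is also present. Outside the viral region, the backbone carries an SV40/EM7-driven BleoR cassette, which could confer Zeocin resistance in bacteria or transfected mammalian cells, though it would not be packaged into virus.

The transfer cassette has the layout of a third-generation vector: a CMV enhancer/promoter fused to a truncated HIV-1 5' LTR drives genomic RNA production, followed by the Ψ packaging signal, a gag fragment, the RRE for Rev-dependent export and the cPPT/CTS, with a truncated 3' LTR and bGH polyadenylation signal downstream. Within this frame, the EF-1α promoter with intron A sequences drives a designer TALE, annotated by homology to Xanthomonas avrXa10. According to the name, its repeat array is programmed to bind the SOX2 locus. It is fused to a KRAB repression domain truncation (residues 1-75; the annotation tool matched it to the KRAB box of KRBOX4). A C-terminal 2A peptide links EGFP, so expressing cells are marked by free GFP translated from the same transcript, and a WPRE enhances expression.

The construct belongs to a collection used to compare TALE DNA-binding modules and transcriptional repressor domains, and it serves to repress endogenous SOX2 transcription in mammalian cells by transfection or lentiviral transduction.
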