Addgene plasmid #42945: SOX2 TALE Repressor (KRAB 1-75)
Depositing lab: Feng Zhang. Depositing organization: Broad Institute. Publication: Comprehensive interrogation of natural TALE DNA-binding modules and transcriptional repressor domains. Cong L, Zhou R, Kuo YC, Cunniff M, Zhang F. Nat Commun. 2012 Jul 24;3:968. doi: 10.1038/ncomms1962. PubMed 22828628.
Backbone
  Vector backbone: pLenti
  Total vector size (bp): 12789
  Vector type: Mammalian Expression, Lentiviral
Growth in bacteria
  Bacterial resistance: Ampicillin, 100 μg/mL
  Growth temperature: 37°C
  Growth strain: Stbl3
  Copy number: High Copy
Gene/Insert
  Gene/Insert name: SOX2 TALE Repressor (KRAB 1-75) (alt names: SOX2 TALE KRAB; TALE Repressor; KRAB 1-75 truncation)
  Promoter: EF-1a
  Tag / fusion protein: 2A-GFP (C terminal on insert)
  Cloning method: Unknown
  Sequencing primers: 5′ EF-1a-Forward; 3′ WPRE-Reverse
Terms and licenses: Academic/Nonprofit Terms; Industry Terms: Not Available to Industry
Depositor comments: This is a new collection of constructs described in Cong et al. Nature Communications.
How to cite: SOX2 TALE Repressor (KRAB 1-75) was a gift from Feng Zhang (Addgene plasmid # 42945 ; http://n2t.net/addgene:42945 ; RRID:Addgene_42945)
