>Addgene plasmid #42945 | SOX2 TALE Repressor (KRAB 1-75) | addgene partial sequence | sequence record 59465 | EGFP_N
AACAGCTCCTCGCCCTTGCTCACTGGGCCAGGATTCTCCTCGACGTCACCGCATGTTAGCAGACTTCCTC
TGCCCTCTCCACTGCCTCTAGATACCAGCCAAGGTTCTTCCCCCTTTTCGAGCCTAAGGATCACATCCGG
TTTCGTCAACTGGTATCCGAGACTGACGAGGTTCTTGTAATTCTCAAGCATGACATTTCGATACACAATT
TGTTGCGCAGTATCCAGCAATTTCCACTCCTCACGTGTAAAGTCCACAAACACGTCCTTGAACGTAACCA
GTGTTCTCGACCATGCCGTAAGTGATTTCGCGTCCATGCTGGCCTCCACCTTTCTCTTCTTCTTGGGGCT
AGCTGACGCGCGAGTTTGGTCCCCTTCATGCATGGGCGAGGGCGCGTCCAAATCCCTCTCCAGCGAGTCT
GCGAACGCATGAAGGCTCGCCTGGTCAGGTGTCTGAGTTGACGTAGGTGAAGGCTTCGCGCGTTTCATAC
CGCTCGCTTGGAGAATCCTGTCCCACCGCTGGGAGGCGGGAGGCAGTGTGCCCGAGCGGGCCTCGAGTTC
TGTGACACCGACTCTACGAAAGAGCTGCAGCAGTCCGTGTCTCGACATACCAAATTGAGTCATGGCGTCA
TCGAACGCTTGTGCGGGGTGGGAGTGACACTGGAAGAATCCGAGCACGCGGACCACTTGCGCGTGATCTG
CCACTCGATGTGATGTCCTCTCGGGAATCCTTCTGTTGGTCCGCTTAATCAATGCAGGCGCGTGCGGGAG
CCCCTTCTTCACCGCATCCAAGGCGGGTCGTCCGCCGAGGCAGGCCAGCGCTACAAGATGATCATTAGTG
AGTGCGGCCAGCGCGGGGTCCGGCCTCGAA
